Addgene plasmid #67869: pET28-At_PRORP1-His
Purpose: bacterial expression of PRORP1 (At2g32230), full coding sequence (mitoch./chloropl. form) + C-term. His tag
Depositing lab: Walter Rossmanith. Depositing organization: Medical University of Vienna. Publication: tRNA processing by protein-only versus RNA-based RNase P: kinetic analysis reveals mechanistic differences. Pavlova LV, Gossringer M, Weber C, Buzet A, Rossmanith W, Hartmann RK. Chembiochem. 2012 Oct 15;13(15):2270-6. doi: 10.1002/cbic.201200434. Epub 2012 Sep 13. PubMed 22976545.
Backbone
  Vector backbone: pET28-b(+)
  Backbone manufacturer: Novagen
  Backbone size w/o insert (bp): 5369
  Vector type: Bacterial Expression
Growth in bacteria
  Bacterial resistance: Kanamycin, 50 μg/mL
  Growth temperature: 37°C
  Growth strain: DH5alpha
  Copy number: Low Copy
Gene/Insert
  Gene/Insert name: PRORP1 (alt name: At2g32230)
  Species: A. thaliana (mustard weed)
  Insert size (bp): 1611
  Mutation: Residues 36-572 (see comments)
  GenBank ID: 817782
  Entrez Gene: PRORP1 (a.k.a. AT2G32230, F22D22.2, F22D22_2, proteinaceous RNase P 1)
  Promoter: T7
  Tag / fusion protein: His (C terminal on backbone)
  Cloning method: Unknown
  Sequencing primers: 5′ T7; 3′ T7 Terminal
Terms and licenses: Academic/Nonprofit Terms; Industry Terms: Not Available to Industry
Depositor comments: The mitochondrial targeting sequence “MLRLTCFTPSFSRACCPLFAMMLKVPSVHLHHPRF“ of native precursor PRORP1 was replaced with the dipeptide “MG”
How to cite: pET28-At_PRORP1-His was a gift from Walter Rossmanith (Addgene plasmid # 67869 ; http://n2t.net/addgene:67869 ; RRID:Addgene_67869)
