[The description below was written by a language model from this plasmid's Addgene catalogue record and pLannotate feature annotations shown in this document.]
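Description:
pET28-At_PRORP1-His is a bacterial expression plasmid built on the Novagen pET28-b(+) backbone for producing Arabidopsis thaliana PRORP1 (At2g32230), the protein-only ("proteinaceous") RNase P that removes 5' leader sequences from tRNA precursors in mitochondria and chloroplasts. The 6,850 bp plasmid replicates in E. coli from a ColE1/pBR322-type origin accompanied by the rop gene and bom site, consistent with its listing as low copy, and is selected with kanamycin through the aph(3')-Ia resistance gene. An f1 origin is also present, and short tetracycline-resistance fragments flanking the lacI region are annotation remnants of the pBR322-derived backbone rather than functional markers.

The 1,611 bp insert encodes residues 36–572 of PRORP1. According to the depositor, the native N-terminal organellar targeting sequence was replaced by a Met-Gly dipeptide, so although the purpose line calls it the full coding sequence, the product corresponds to the mature organellar form rather than the precursor. The coding region sits downstream of a T7 promoter with an adjacent lac operator and the phage T7 gene 10 ribosome binding site, and it runs into the backbone-encoded C-terminal His tag (annotated as an 18 nt fragment, i.e. six histidines) before the T7 terminator. The plasmid-borne lacI gene supplies repressor, so expression is held off until induction with IPTG in a host that provides T7 RNA polymerase. A small annotated "SET1" fragment after the tag probably reflects residual vector sequence, not part of the fusion.

The construct is intended for recombinant expression and affinity purification of PRORP1, and the associated publication is a kinetic comparison of tRNA processing by protein-only and RNA-based RNase P.
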