Features (pLannotate 1.2.2; 19 found; start..end, strand, type, name):
     12..467     +  rep_origin     f1 ori (sequence partly withheld): f1 bacteriophage origin of replication; arrow indicates direction of (+) strand synthesis
    494..551     +  promoter       AmpR promoter (fragment): bla
    560..1375    -  CDS            KanR: aminoglycoside phosphotransferase; aph(3')-Ia; confers resistance to kanamycin in bacteria or G418 (Geneticin®) in eukaryotes
   1497..2085    +  rep_origin     ori: high-copy-number ColE1/pMB1/pBR322/pUC origin of replication
   2271..2413    -  misc_feature   bom: basis of mobility region from pBR322
   2515..2706    -  CDS            rop: Rop protein, which maintains plasmids at low copy number; rop
   2723..3103    +  CDS            YPB1_ECOLX: Protein predicted: Swiss-Prot protein existence level 4. From Escherichia coli.
   3175..3466    -  CDS            TcR (fragment): tetracycline efflux protein; tet; confers resistance to tetracycline
   3481..3502    -  protein_bind   CAP binding site: CAP binding activates transcription in the presence of cAMP. E. coli catabolite activator protein
   3515..4597    -  CDS            lacI: lac repressor; lacI; The lac repressor binds to the lac operator to inhibit transcription in E. coli. This inhibition can be relieved by adding lactose or isopropyl-β-D-thiogalactopyranoside (IPTG).
   4598..4675    -  promoter       lacI promoter: lacI
   4683..4962    -  CDS            TcR (fragment): tetracycline efflux protein; tet; confers resistance to tetracycline
   4984..5002    +  promoter       T7 promoter: promoter for bacteriophage T7 RNA polymerase
   5003..5027    +  protein_bind   lac operator: The lac repressor binds to the lac operator to inhibit transcription in E. coli. This inhibition can be relieved by adding lactose or isopropyl-β-D-thiogalactopyranoside (IPTG). lac repressor encoded by lacI
   5042..5064    +  RBS            RBS: efficient ribosome binding site from bacteriophage T7 gene 10 (Olins and Rangwala, 1989)
   5077..6687    +  CDS            PRORP1 (fragment): PRRP1_ARATH - Experimental evidence at protein level: Swiss-Prot protein existence level 1. Endonuclease RNase P responsible for the 5' maturation of tRNA precursors. Preferentially cleaves at the unusual cleavage site, but also able to cleave at the classical cleavage site. Also involved in the maturation of mRNAs in mitochondria. From Arabidopsis thaliana (Mouse-ear cress).
   6694..6711    +  CDS            9xHis (fragment): 9xHis affinity tag
   6721..6770    +  CDS            SET1 (fragment): solubility-enhancement tag derived from T7 phage gene 10B
   6778..6825    +  terminator     T7 terminator: transcription terminator for bacteriophage T7 RNA polymerase
>Addgene plasmid #67869 | pET28-At_PRORP1-His | depositor full sequence | sequence record 117844 | pET28-At_PRORP1-His sequence 6850 bps
TGGCGAATGGG
[124 nt withheld, positions 12-135]
C
[91 nt withheld, positions 137-227]
A
[49 nt withheld, positions 229-277]
CCTTTGACGTTGGAGTCCACGTTCTTT
[37 nt withheld, positions 305-341]
ACCCTATCTCGGTCTATTCTTTTGATTTATAAGGGATTTTGCCGATTTCGGCCTATTGGTTAAAAAATGA
GCTGATTTAACAAAAATTTAACGCGAATTTTAACAAAATATTAACGTTTACAATTTCAGGTGGCACTTTT
CGGGGAAATGTGCGCGGAACCCCTATTTGTTTATTTTTCTAAATACATTCAAATATGTATCCGCTCATGA
ATTAATTCTTAGAAAAACTCATCGAGCATCAAATGAAACTGCAATTTATTCATATCAGGATTATCAATAC
CATATTTTTGAAAAAGCCGTTTCTGTAATGAAGGAGAAAACTCACCGAGGCAGTTCCATAGGATGGCAAG
ATCCTGGTATCGGTCTGCGATTCCGACTCGTCCAACATCAATACAACCTATTAATTTCCCCTCGTCAAAA
ATAAGGTTATCAAGTGAGAAATCACCATGAGTGACGACTGAATCCGGTGAGAATGGCAAAAGTTTATGCA
TTTCTTTCCAGACTTGTTCAACAGGCCAGCCATTACGCTCGTCATCAAAATCACTCGCATCAACCAAACC
GTTATTCATTCGTGATTGCGCCTGAGCGAGACGAAATACGCGATCGCTGTTAAAAGGACAATTACAAACA
GGAATCGAATGCAACCGGCGCAGGAACACTGCCAGCGCATCAACAATATTTTCACCTGAATCAGGATATT
CTTCTAATACCTGGAATGCTGTTTTCCCGGGGATCGCAGTGGTGAGTAACCATGCATCATCAGGAGTACG
GATAAAATGCTTGATGGTCGGAAGAGGCATAAATTCCGTCAGCCAGTTTAGTCTGACCATCTCATCTGTA
ACATCATTGGCAACGCTACCTTTGCCATGTTTCAGAAACAACTCTGGCGCATCGGGCTTCCCATACAATC
GATAGATTGTCGCACCTGATTGCCCGACATTATCGCGAGCCCATTTATACCCATATAAATCAGCATCCAT
GTTGGAATTTAATCGCGGCCTAGAGCAAGACGTTTCCCGTTGAATATGGCTCATAACACCCCTTGTATTA
CTGTTTATGTAAGCAGACAGTTTTATTGTTCATGACCAAAATCCCTTAACGTGAGTTTTCGTTCCACTGA
GCGTCAGACCCCGTAGAAAAGATCAAAGGATCTTCTTGAGATCCTTTTTTTCTGCGCGTAATCTGCTGCT
TGCAAACAAAAAAACCACCGCTACCAGCGGTGGTTTGTTTGCCGGATCAAGAGCTACCAACTCTTTTTCC
GAAGGTAACTGGCTTCAGCAGAGCGCAGATACCAAATACTGTCCTTCTAGTGTAGCCGTAGTTAGGCCAC
CACTTCAAGAACTCTGTAGCACCGCCTACATACCTCGCTCTGCTAATCCTGTTACCAGTGGCTGCTGCCA
GTGGCGATAAGTCGTGTCTTACCGGGTTGGACTCAAGACGATAGTTACCGGATAAGGCGCAGCGGTCGGG
CTGAACGGGGGGTTCGTGCACACAGCCCAGCTTGGAGCGAACGACCTACACCGAACTGAGATACCTACAG
CGTGAGCTATGAGAAAGCGCCACGCTTCCCGAAGGGAGAAAGGCGGACAGGTATCCGGTAAGCGGCAGGG
TCGGAACAGGAGAGCGCACGAGGGAGCTTCCAGGGGGAAACGCCTGGTATCTTTATAGTCCTGTCGGGTT
TCGCCACCTCTGACTTGAGCGTCGATTTTTGTGATGCTCGTCAGGGGGGCGGAGCCTATGGAAAAACGCC
AGCAACGCGGCCTTTTTACGGTTCCTGGCCTTTTGCTGGCCTTTTGCTCACATGTTCTTTCCTGCGTTAT
CCCCTGATTCTGTGGATAACCGTATTACCGCCTTTGAGTGAGCTGATACCGCTCGCCGCAGCCGAACGAC
CGAGCGCAGCGAGTCAGTGAGCGAGGAAGCGGAAGAGCGCCTGATGCGGTATTTTCTCCTTACGCATCTG
TGCGGTATTTCACACCGCATATATGGTGCACTCTCAGTACAATCTGCTCTGATGCCGCATAGTTAAGCCA
GTATACACTCCGCTATCGCTACGTGACTGGGTCATGGCTGCGCCCCGACACCCGCCAACACCCGCTGACG
CGCCCTGACGGGCTTGTCTGCTCCCGGCATCCGCTTACAGACAAGCTGTGACCGTCTCCGGGAGCTGCAT
GTGTCAGAGGTTTTCACCGTCATCACCGAAACGCGCGAGGCAGCTGCGGTAAAGCTCATCAGCGTGGTCG
TGAAGCGATTCACAGATGTCTGCCTGTTCATCCGCGTCCAGCTCGTTGAGTTTCTCCAGAAGCGTTAATG
TCTGGCTTCTGATAAAGCGGGCCATGTTAAGGGCGGTTTTTTCCTGTTTGGTCACTGATGCCTCCGTGTA
AGGGGGATTTCTGTTCATGGGGGTAATGATACCGATGAAACGAGAGAGGATGCTCACGATACGGGTTACT
GATGATGAACATGCCCGGTTACTGGAACGTTGTGAGGGTAAACAACTGGCGGTATGGATGCGGCGGGACC
AGAGAAAAATCACTCAGGGTCAATGCCAGCGCTTCGTTAATACAGATGTAGGTGTTCCACAGGGTAGCCA
GCAGCATCCTGCGATGCAGATCCGGAACATAATGGTGCAGGGCGCTGACTTCCGCGTTTCCAGACTTTAC
GAAACACGGAAACCGAAGACCATTCATGTTGTTGCTCAGGTCGCAGACGTTTTGCAGCAGCAGTCGCTTC
ACGTTCGCTCGCGTATCGGTGATTCATTCTGCTAACCAGTAAGGCAACCCCGCCAGCCTAGCCGGGTCCT
CAACGACAGGAGCACGATCATGCGCACCCGTGGGGCCGCCATGCCGGCGATAATGGCCTGCTTCTCGCCG
AAACGTTTGGTGGCGGGACCAGTGACGAAGGCTTGAGCGAGGGCGTGCAAGATTCCGAATACCGCAAGCG
ACAGGCCGATCATCGTCGCGCTCCAGCGAAAGCGGTCCTCGCCGAAAATGACCCAGAGCGCTGCCGGCAC
CTGTCCTACGAGTTGCATGATAAAGAAGACAGTCATAAGTGCGGCGACGATAGTCATGCCCCGCGCCCAC
CGGAAGGAGCTGACTGGGTTGAAGGCTCTCAAGGGCATCGGTCGAGATCCCGGTGCCTAATGAGTGAGCT
AACTTACATTAATTGCGTTGCGCTCACTGCCCGCTTTCCAGTCGGGAAACCTGTCGTGCCAGCTGCATTA
ATGAATCGGCCAACGCGCGGGGAGAGGCGGTTTGCGTATTGGGCGCCAGGGTGGTTTTTCTTTTCACCAG
TGAGACGGGCAACAGCTGATTGCCCTTCACCGCCTGGCCCTGAGAGAGTTGCAGCAAGCGGTCCACGCTG
GTTTGCCCCAGCAGGCGAAAATCCTGTTTGATGGTGGTTAACGGCGGGATATAACATGAGCTGTCTTCGG
TATCGTCGTATCCCACTACCGAGATATCCGCACCAACGCGCAGCCCGGACTCGGTAATGGCGCGCATTGC
GCCCAGCGCCATCTGATCGTTGGCAACCAGCATCGCAGTGGGAACGATGCCCTCATTCAGCATTTGCATG
GTTTGTTGAAAACCGGACATGGCACTCCAGTCGCCTTCCCGTTCCGCTATCGGCTGAATTTGATTGCGAG
TGAGATATTTATGCCAGCCAGCCAGACGCAGACGCGCCGAGACAGAACTTAATGGGCCCGCTAACAGCGC
GATTTGCTGGTGACCCAATGCGACCAGATGCTCCACGCCCAGTCGCGTACCGTCTTCATGGGAGAAAATA
ATACTGTTGATGGGTGTCTGGTCAGAGACATCAAGAAATAACGCCGGAACATTAGTGCAGGCAGCTTCCA
CAGCAATGGCATCCTGGTCATCCAGCGGATAGTTAATGATCAGCCCACTGACGCGTTGCGCGAGAAGATT
GTGCACCGCCGCTTTACAGGCTTCGACGCCGCTTCGTTCTACCATCGACACCACCACGCTGGCACCCAGT
TGATCGGCGCGAGATTTAATCGCCGCGACAATTTGCGACGGCGCGTGCAGGGCCAGACTGGAGGTGGCAA
CGCCAATCAGCAACGACTGTTTGCCCGCCAGTTGTTGTGCCACGCGGTTGGGAATGTAATTCAGCTCCGC
CATCGCCGCTTCCACTTTTTCCCGCGTTTTCGCAGAAACGTGGCTGGCCTGGTTCACCACGCGGGAAACG
GTCTGATAAGAGACACCGGCATACTCTGCGACATCGTATAACGTTACTGGTTTCACATTCACCACCCTGA
ATTGACTCTCTTCCGGGCGCTATCATGCCATACCGCGAAAGGTTTTGCGCCATTCGATGGTGTCCGGGAT
CTCGACGCTCTCCCTTATGCGACTCCTGCATTAGGAAGCAGCCCAGTAGTAGGTTGAGGCCGTTGAGCAC
CGCCGCCGCAAGGAATGGTGCATGCAAGGAGATGGCGCCCAACAGTCCCCCGGCCACGGGGCCTGCCACC
ATACCCACGCCGAAACAAGCGCTCATGAGCCCGAAGTGGCGAGCCCGATCTTCCCCATCGGTGATGTCGG
CGATATAGGCGCCAGCAACCGCACCTGTGGCGCCGGTGATGCCGGCCACGATGCGTCCGGCGTAGAGGAT
CGAGATCTCGATCCCGCGAAATTAATACGACTCACTATAGGGGAATTGTGAGCGGATAACAATTCCCCTC
TAGAAATAATTTTGTTTAACTTTAAGAAGGAGATATACCATGGGCAGCCCATTTCGTTTCTACCATACTT
CCTTACTTGTGAAAGGCACCAGAGATAGACGTCTTATTCTTGTTGAGCGTAGCAGACATCTATGTACATT
GCCTCTCGCTGCTGCTAAACAATCAGCAGCTTCTCCTTCTGAAAACTTATCGAGGAAAGCGAAGAAGAAA
GCTATTCAACAGTCTCCTGAAGCATTGCTGAAACAAAAGCTAGATATGTGCTCTAAGAAAGGTGATGTCT
TGGAAGCTCTTCGCTTGTATGATGAGGCAAGACGCAATGGCGTGCAGCTTAGCCAGTACCATTATAATGT
GTTGCTTTATGTATGCTCGTTGGCTGAGGCAGCAACAGAGTCGTCTCCAAATCCAGGGCTTAGTAGGGGT
TTTGATATTTTTAAGCAGATGATTGTTGATAAAGTTGTTCCCAATGAAGCTACATTTACAAACGGTGCTA
GACTCGCAGTTGCAAAGGATGACCCGGAAATGGCTTTCGATATGGTGAAACAGATGAAAGCCTTTGGTAT
TCAACCAAGGTTGAGATCCTATGGACCTGCCCTTTTTGGTTTCTGTAGGAAAGGTGATGCAGACAAAGCT
TATGAAGTCGATGCGCATATGGTTGAATCAGAGGTAGTCCCTGAAGAACCTGAGCTTGCTGCTCTTTTGA
AAGTTAGTATGGATACAAAGAACGCAGACAAGGTCTATAAGACGTTGCAGCGATTGAGAGATTTGGTGAG
ACAGGTTTCTAAATCGACTTTTGATATGATTGAGGAGTGGTTTAAATCTGAAGTAGCTACAAAAACTGGA
GTGAAGAAATGGGATGTGAAGAAAATAAGGGATGCGGTTGTGAGTGGTGGTGGTGGGTGGCATGGACAAG
GATGGCTGGGGACTGGCAAATGGAATGTGAAAAGAACAGAGATGGATGAGAATGGTGTATGTAAATGTTG
CAAAGAGAAGCTTGTTTGTATTGATATCAATCCGGTTGAGACAGAAACCTTTGCTGCATCGTTGACCCGA
TTGGCATGTGAAAGAGAAGTCAAGGCTAATTTTAATCAGTTTCAGGAATGGCTGGAAAGACATGGACCGT
TTGATGCAGTCATTGATGGAGCCAACATGGGCTTAGTCAACCAGCGCAGTTTCAGCTTCTTCCAGCTTAA
CAACACTGTCCAAAGATGCCAACAAATAAGCCCGTCGAAAAGGTTACCACTTGTGATCCTGCACAAGAGT
CGTGTAAATGGAGGTCCAGCTACATACCCTAAAAACAGAGCCTTGCTAGAGAAATGGAAAAACGCTGGTG
CTCTCTATGCTACCCCTCCTGGCTCAAACGATGATTGGTATTGGCTTTACGCTGCGGTAAGTTGCAAATG
TTTGTTAGTAACAAACGATGAGATGAGAGACCATCTCTTCCAGTTACTTGGAAATAGTTTCTTCCCAAGG
TGGAAAGAGAAGCATCAGGTTCGGATCTCTGTCACTAGAGAAGATGGACTCAAACTTAATATGCCACCTC
CATACTCCATTGTTATACAGGAGTCTGAAGATGGAACCTGGCATGTACCAATGAGCGTAGAAGATGATCT
CCAAACATCAAGGCAATGGTTATGCGCAAAAAGATCCAAAACACCTCTCGAGCACCACCACCACCACCAC
TGAGATCCGGCTGCTAACAAAGCCCGAAAGGAAGCTGAGTTGGCTGCTGCCACCGCTGAGCAATAACTAG
CATAACCCCTTGGGGCCTCTAAACGGGTCTTGAGGGGTTTTTTGCTGAAAGGAGGAACTATATCCGGAT
