>Addgene plasmid #67869 | pET28-At_PRORP1-His | addgene partial sequence | sequence record 120765 | T7 5'-TAATACGACTCACTATAGGG-3'
TTCCCCTCTAGAAATAATTTTGTTTAACTTTAAGAAGGAGATATACCATGGGCAGCCCATTTCGTTTCTA
CCATACTTCCTTACTTGTGAAAGGCACCAGAGATAGACGTCTTATTCTTGTTGAGCGTAGCAGACATCTA
TGTACATTGCCTCTCGCTGCTGCTAAACAATCAGCAGCTTCTCCTTCTGAAAACTTATCGAGGAAAGCGA
AGAAGAAAGCTATTCAACAGTCTCCTGAAGCATTGCTGAAACAAAAGCTAGATATGTGCTCTAAGAAAGG
TGATGTCTTGGAAGCTCTTCGCTTGTATGATGAGGCAAGACGCAATGGCGTGCAGCTTAGCCAGTACCAT
TATAATGTGTTGCTTTATGTATGCTCGTTGGCTGAGGCAGCAACAGAGTCGTCTCCAAATCCAGGGCTTA
GTAGGGGTTTTGATATTTTTAAGCAGATGATTGTTGATAAAGTTGTTCCCAATGAAGCTACATTTACAAA
CGGTGCTAGACTCGCAGTTGCAAAGGATGACCCGGAAATGGCTTTCGATATGGTGAAACAGATGAAAGCC
TTTGGTATTCAACCAAGGTTGAGATCCTATGGACCTGCCCTTTTTGGTTTCTGTAGGAAAGGTGATGCAG
ACAAAGCTTATGAAGTCGATGCGCATATGGTTGAATCAGAGGTAGTCCCTGAAGAACCTGAGCTTGCTGC
TCTTTTGAAAGTTAGTATGGATACAAAGAACGCAGACAAGGTCTATAAGACGTTGCAGCGATTGAGAGAT
TTGGTGAGACAGGTTTCTAAATCGACTTTTGATATGATTGAGGAGTGGTTTAAATCTGAAGTAGCTACAA
AAACTGGAGTGAAGAAATGGGATGTGAAGAAAATAAGGGATGCGGTTGTGAGTGGTGGTGGTGGGTGGCA
TGGACAAGGATGGCTGGGGACTGGCAAATGGAATGTGAAAAGAACAGAGATGGATGAGAATGGTGTATGT
AAATGTTGCAAAGAGAAGCTTGTTTGTATTGATATCAATCCGGTTGAGACAGAAACCTTTGCTGCATCGT
TGACCCGATTGGCATGTGAAAGAGAAGTCAAGGCTAATTTTAATCAGTTTCAGGAATGGCTGGAAAGACA
TGGACCGTTTGATGCAGTCATTGATGGAGCCAACATGGGCTTAGTCAA
