>Addgene plasmid #67869 | pET28-At_PRORP1-His | addgene partial sequence | sequence record 120767 | T7term 5'-GCTAGTTATTGCTCAGCGG-3'
TTCGGGCTTTGTTAGCAGCCGGATCTCAGTGGTGGTGGTGGTGGTGCTCGAGAGGTGTTTTGGATCTTTT
TGCGCATAACCATTGCCTTGATGTTTGGAGATCATCTTCTACGCTCATTGGTACATGCCAGGTTCCATCT
TCAGACTCCTGTATAACAATGGAGTATGGAGGTGGCATATTAAGTTTGAGTCCATCTTCTCTAGTGACAG
AGATCCGAACCTGATGCTTCTCTTTCCACCTTGGGAAGAAACTATTTCCAAGTAACTGGAAGAGATGGTC
TCTCATCTCATCGTTTGTTACTAACAAACATTTGCAACTTACCGCAGCGTAAAGCCAATACCAATCATCG
TTTGAGCCAGGAGGGGTAGCATAGAGAGCACCAGCGTTTTTCCATTTCTCTAGCAAGGCTCTGTTTTTAG
GGTATGTAGCTGGACCTCCATTTACACGACTCTTGTGCAGGATCACAAGTGGTAACCTTTTCGACGGGCT
TATTTGTTGGCATCTTTGGACAGTGTTGTTAAGCTGGAAGAAGCTGAAACTGCGCTGGTTGACTAAGCCC
ATGTTGGCTCCATCAATGACTGCATCAAACGGTCCATGTCTTTCCAGCCATTCCTGAAACTGATTAAAAT
TAGCCTTGACTTCTCTTTCACATGCCAATCGGGTCAACGATGCAGCAAAGGTTTCTGTCTCAACCGGATT
GATATCAATACAAACAAGCTTCTCTTTGCAACATTTACATACACCATTCTCATCCATCTCTGTTCTTTTC
ACATTCCATTTGCCAGTCCCCAGCCATCCTTGTCCATGCCACCCACCACCACCACTCACAACCGCATCCC
TTATTTTCTTCACATCCCATTTCTTCACTCCAGTTTTTGTAGCTACTTCAGATTTAAACCACTCCTCAAT
CATATCAAAAG
